Addgene plasmid #80858: pJPC12-ΔM13-PRM-B0034-geneVI
Purpose: Accessory plasmid (encodes M13 gene VI)
Depositing lab: Mark Isalan. Depositing organization: Imperial College London. Publication: Engineering orthogonal dual transcription factors for multi-input synthetic promoters. Brodel AK, Jaramillo A, Isalan M. Nat Commun. 2016 Dec 16;7:13858. doi: 10.1038/ncomms13858. PubMed 27982027.
Backbone
  Vector backbone: pJPC12
  Total vector size (bp): 5300
  Modifications to backbone: Deletion of M13 packaging signal
  Vector type: Bacterial Expression
Growth in bacteria
  Bacterial resistance: Chloramphenicol, 25 μg/mL
  Growth temperature: 37°C
  Growth strain: DH5alpha ; TOP 10
  Copy number: Low Copy
Gene/Insert
  Gene/Insert name: M13 gene VI
  Species: M13 bacteriophage
  Insert size (bp): 339
  Promoter: Lambda Prm
  Cloning method: Gibson Cloning
  Sequencing primers: 5′ AAA CGA CGG CCA GTG AGC; 3′ G ATA ACA ATT TCA CAC AGG
Terms and licenses: Academic/Nonprofit Terms; Industry Terms: Not Available to Industry
Depositor comments: The pJPC12 vector was obtained from Peterson and Phillips (Peterson, J. and G.J. Phillips, New pSC101-derivative cloning vectors with elevated copy numbers. Plasmid, 2008. 59(3): p. 193-201)
How to cite: pJPC12-ΔM13-PRM-B0034-geneVI was a gift from Mark Isalan (Addgene plasmid # 80858 ; http://n2t.net/addgene:80858 ; RRID:Addgene_80858)
