[The description below was written by a language model from this plasmid's Addgene catalogue record and pLannotate feature annotations shown in this document.]
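Description:
pJPC12-ΔM13-PRM-B0034-geneVI is a 5.3 kb bacterial expression plasmid that serves as an accessory plasmid supplying M13 bacteriophage gene VI in E. coli. It is built on pJPC12, a pSC101-derived cloning vector. The feature table shows the pSC101 origin together with the Rep101 (RepA) gene it needs for replication, and the record lists the plasmid as low copy. Selection is by chloramphenicol, through a cat (CmR) gene with its own promoter that spans the sequence origin. The backbone's M13 packaging signal has been deleted, which should prevent the plasmid itself from being packaged into phage particles. Other annotations appear to be backbone remnants rather than functional units. These include partial lacZα, lacI and TcR sequences, short RSF and p15A origin fragments, AmpR promoter fragments and a Tn903-related fragment.

The payload is the 339 bp M13 gene VI, encoding the minor coat protein pVI, inserted by Gibson assembly into a pBluescript-type cloning region flanked by T7 and T3 promoters and the lac promoter/operator. According to the catalogue fields, expression is driven by the lambda PRM promoter. The name indicates the B0034 ribosome binding site, although neither element was picked up by the automated annotation. PRM is the lambda promoter regulated by the cI repressor, so pVI production can be coupled to the activity of a cI-type transcription factor. In such a design, a phage lacking gene VI would depend on this plasmid for complementation. That arrangement fits the associated work on engineering orthogonal transcription factors for synthetic promoters, but the record itself states the purpose only as an accessory plasmid encoding gene VI.
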