Features (pLannotate 1.2.2; 20 found; start..end, strand, type, name):
    147..239     -  promoter       cat promoter (fragment): promoter of the E. coli cat gene encoding chloramphenicol acetyltransferase
    272..331     -  promoter       AmpR promoter (fragment): bla
    356..504     -  CDS            lacZα (fragment): LacZα fragment of β-galactosidase; lacZ fragment
    512..530     +  promoter       T7 promoter: promoter for bacteriophage T7 RNA polymerase
    539..592     -  misc_feature   MCS (fragment): pBluescript multiple cloning site
    702..1040    +  CDS            M13 gene VI (sequence partly withheld): pVI; VI; minor coat protein
   1092..1110    -  promoter       T3 promoter: promoter for bacteriophage T3 RNA polymerase
   1155..1171    -  protein_bind   lac operator: The lac repressor binds to the lac operator to inhibit transcription in E. coli. This inhibition can be relieved by adding lactose or isopropyl-β-D-thiogalactopyranoside (IPTG). lac repressor encoded by lacI
   1179..1209    -  promoter       lac promoter: promoter for the E. coli lac operon
   1224..1245    -  protein_bind   CAP binding site: CAP binding activates transcription in the presence of cAMP. E. coli catabolite activator protein
   1258..1350    -  CDS            lacI (fragment): lac repressor; lacI; The lac repressor binds to the lac operator to inhibit transcription in E. coli. This inhibition can be relieved by adding lactose or isopropyl-β-D-thiogalactopyranoside (IPTG).
   1352..1480    -  rep_origin     RSF ori (fragment): Plasmids containing the RSF 1030 origin of replication can be propagated in E. coli cells that contain additional plasmids with compatible origins.
   1519..1535    +  CDS            lacZα (fragment): LacZα fragment of β-galactosidase; lacZ fragment
   1538..2159    +  CDS            TcR (fragment): tetracycline efflux protein; tet; confers resistance to tetracycline
   2524..2746    +  rep_origin     pSC101 ori: low-copy replication origin that requires the Rep101 protein
   2794..3744    +  CDS            Rep101: RepA protein needed for replication with the pSC101 origin; rep101
   4500..4628    -  CDS            TRA2_ECOLX (fragment): Protein predicted: Swiss-Prot protein existence level 4. Required for transposition of transposon Tn903. From Escherichia coli.
   4666..4701    +  promoter       AmpR promoter (fragment): bla
   4702..4722    -  rep_origin     p15A ori (fragment): Plasmids containing the medium-copy-number p15A origin of replication can be propagated in E. coli cells that contain a second plasmid with the ColE1 origin.
   4783..146     -  CDS            CmR (fragment) (across the origin): chloramphenicol acetyltransferase; cat; confers resistance to chloramphenicol
>Addgene plasmid #80858 | pJPC12-ΔM13-PRM-B0034-geneVI | depositor full sequence | sequence record 152662 | pJPC12-ΔM13-PRM-B0034-geneVI sequence 5300 bps
TTTACGGTCTTTAAAAAGGCCGTAATATCCAGCTGAACGGTCTGGTTATAGGTACATTGAGCAACTGACT
GAAATGCCTCAAAATGTTCTTTACGATGCCATTGGGATATATCAACGGTGGTATATCCAGTGATTTTTTT
CTCCATTTTAGCTTCCTTAGCTCCTGAAAATCTCGATAACTCAAAAAATACGCCCGGTAGTGATCTTATT
TCATTATGGTGAAAGTTGGAACCTCTTACAAAAGGATCTAGGTGAAGATCCTTTTTGATAATCTCATGAG
CGGATACATATTTGAATGTATTTAGAAAAATAAACAAATAGGGGTTCCGCGCACATTTCCCCGAAAAGTG
CCACCTTCAGGCTGCGCAACTGTTGGGAAGGGCGATCGGTGCGGGCCTCTTCGCTATTACGCCAGCTGGC
GAAAGGGGGATGTGCTGCAAGGCGATTAAGTTGGGTAACGCCAGGGTTTTCCCAGTCACGACGTTGTAAA
ACGACGGCCAGTGAGCGCGCGTAATACGACTCACTATAGGGCGAATTGGGTACCGGGCCCCCCCTCGAGG
TCGACGGTATCGATAAGCTTGATATCGAATTCGCAACCATTATCACCGCCAGAGGTAAAATAGTCAACAC
GCACGGTGTTAGATATTACAAACTTTCTTGTATAGATTTACAATGTATCTTGTAAAGAGGAGAAATACTA
G
[83 nt withheld, positions 702-784]
T
[104 nt withheld, positions 786-889]
TCAATTACCCTCTGACTTTGTTCAGGGT
[56 nt withheld, positions 918-973]
A
[66 nt withheld, positions 975-1040]
CGCAAAAAACCCCGCTTCGGCGGGGTTTTTTCGCAGCTCCAGCTTTTGTTCCCTTTAGTGAGGGTTAATT
GCGCGCTTGGCGTAATCATGGTCATAGCTGTTTCCTGTGTGAAATTGTTATCCGCTCACAATTCCACACA
ACATACGAGCCGGAAGCATAAAGTGTAAAGCCTGGGGTGCCTAATGAGTGAGCTAACTCACATTAATTGC
GTTGCGCTCACTGCCCGCTTTCCAGTCGGGAAACCTGTCGTGCCAGCTGCATTAATGAATCGGCCAACGC
GCGGGGAGAGGCGGTTTGCGTATTGGGCGCTCTTCCGCTTCCTCGCTCACTGACTCGCTGCGCTCGGTCG
TTCGGCTGCGGCGAGCGGTATCAGCTCACTCAAAGGCGGTAATACGGTTATCCACAGAATCAGGGGATAA
CGCAGGAAAGAACATGTGAGATCTCTACGGGTCGGATTTGAAGTCGTCTTGGTAGGAGGCAGCCTGAATG
GCGAATGCCGATGCCCTTGAGAGCCTTCAACCCAGTCAGCTCCTTCCGGTGGGCGCGGGGCATGACTATC
GTCGCCGCACTTATGACTGTCTTCTTTATCATGCAACTCGTAGGACAGGGTGCCGGCAGCGCTCTGGGTC
ATTTTCGGCGAGGACCGCTTTCGCTGGAGCGCGACGATGATCGGCCTGTCGCTTGCGGTATTCGGAATCT
TGCACGCCCTCGCTCAAGCCTTCGTCACTGGTCCCGCCACCAAACGTTTCGGCGAGAAGCAGGCCATTAT
CGCCGGCATGGCGGCCGACGCGCTGGGCTACGTCTTGCTGGCGTTCGCGACGCGAGGCTGGATGGCCTTC
CCCATTATGATTCTTCTCGCTTCCGGCGGCATCGGGATGCCCGCGTTGCAGGCCATGCTGTCCAGGCAGG
TAGATGACGACCATCAGGGACAGCTTCAAGGATCGCTCGCGGCTCTTACCAGCCTAACTTCGATCATTGG
ACCGCTGATCGTCACGGCGATTTATGCCGCCTCGGCGAGCACATGGAACGGGTTGGCATGGATTGTAGGC
GCCGCCCTATACCTTGTCTGCCTCCCCGCGTTGCGTCGCGGTGCATGGAGCCGGGCCACCTCGACCTGAA
TGGAAGCCGGCGGCACCTCGCTAACGGATTCACCACTCCGCAGACCCGCCATAAAACGCCCTGAGAAGCC
CGTGACGGGCTTTTCTTGTATTATGGGTAGTTTCCTTGCATGAATCCATAAAAGGCGCCTGTAGTGCCAT
TTACCCCCATTCACTGCCAGAGCCGTGAGCGCAGCGAACTGAATGTCACGAAAAAGACAGCGACTCAGGT
GCCTGATGGTCGGAGACAAAAGGAATATTCAGCGATTTGCCCGAGCTTGCGAGGGTGCTACTTAAGCCTT
TAGGGTTTTAAGGTCTGTTTTGTAGAGGAGCAAACAGCGTTTGCGACATCCTTTTGTAATACTGCGGAAC
TGACTAAAGTAGTGAGTTATACACAGGGCTGGGATCTATTCTTTTTATCTTTTTTTATTCTTTCTTTATT
CTATAAATTATAACCACTTGAATATAAACAAAAAAAACACACAAAGGTCTAGCGGAATTTACAGAGGGTC
TAGCAGAATTTACAAGTTTTCCAGCAAAGGTCTAGCAGAATTTACAGATACCCACAACTCAAAGGAAAAG
GACTAGTAATTATCATTGACTAGCCCATCTCAATTGGTATAGTGATTAAAATCACCTAGACCAATTGAGA
TGTATGTCTGAATTAGTTGTTTTCAAAGCAAATGAACTAGCGATTAGTCGCTATGACTTAACGGAGCATG
AAACCAAGCTAATTTTATGCTGTGTGGCACTACTCAACCCCACGATTGAAAACCCTACAAGGAAAGAACG
GACGGTATCGTTCACTTATAACCAATACGCTCAGATGATGAACATCAGTAGGGAAAATGCTTATGGTGTA
TTAGCTAAAGCAACCAGAGAGCTGATGACGAGAACTGTGGAAATCAGGAATCCTTTGGTTAAAGGCTTTA
AGATCTTCCAGTGGACAAACTATGCCAAGTTCTCAAGCGAAAAATTAGAATTAGTTTTTAGTGAAGAGAT
ATTGCCTTATCTTTTCCAGTTAAAAAAATTCATAAAATATAATCTGGAACATGTTAAGTCTTTTGAAAAC
AAATACTCTATGAGGATTTATGAGTGGTTATTAAAAGAACTAACACAAAAGAAAACTCACAAGGCAAATA
TAGAGATTAGCCTTGATGAATTTAAGTTCATGTTAATGCTTGAAAATAACTACCATGAGTTTAAAAGGCT
TAACCAATGGGTTTTGAAACCAATAAGTAAAGATTTAAACACTTACAGCAATATGAAATTGGTGGTTGAT
AAGCGAGGCCGCCCGACTGATACGTTGATTTTCCAAGTTGAACTAGATAGACAAATGGATCTCGTAACCG
AACTTGAGAACAACCAGATAAAAATGAATGGTGACAAAATACCAACAACCATTACATCAGATTCCTACCT
ACATAACGGACTAAGAAAAACACTACACGATGCTTTAACAGCAAAAATTCAGCTCACCAGTTTTGAGGCA
AAATTTTTGAGTGACATGCAAAGTAAGTATGATCTCAATGGTTCGTTCTCATGGCTCACGCAAAAACAAC
GAACCACACTAGAGAACATACTGGCTAAATACGGAAGGATCTGAGGTTCTTATGGCTCTTGTATCTATCA
GTGAAGCATCAAGACTAACAAACAAAAGTAGAACAACTGTTCACCGTTACATATCAAAGGGAAAACTGTC
CATATGCACAGATGAAAACGGTGTAAAAAAGATAGATACATCAGAGCTTTTACGAGTTTTTGGTGCATTC
AAAGCTGTTCACCATGAACAGATCGACAATGTAACAGATGAACAGCATGTAACACCTAATAAGAACAGGT
GAAACCAGTAAAACAAAGCAACTAGAACATGAAATTGAACACCTGAGACAACTTGTTACAGCTCAACAGT
CACACATAGACAGCCTGAAACAGGCGATGCTGCTTATCGAATCAAAGCTGCCGACAACACGGGAGCCAGT
GACGCCTCCCGTGGGGAAAAAATCATGGCAATTCTGGAAGAAATAGCGCTTTCAGCCGGCAAACCGGCTG
AAGCCGGATCTGCGATTCTGATAACAAACTAGCAACACCAGAACAGCCCGTTTGCGGGCAGCAAAACCCG
TACTTTTGGACGTTCCGGCGGTTTTTTGTGGCGAGTGGTGTTCGGGCGGTGCGCGCAAGATCCATTATGT
TAAACGGGCGAGTTTACATCTCAAAACCGCCCGCTTAACACCATCAGAAATCCTCAGCGCGATTTTAAGC
ACCAACCCCCCCCCGTAACACCCAAATCCATACTGAAAGTGGCTTTGTTGAATAAATCAGATTTCGGGTA
AGTCTCCCCCGTAGCGGGTTGTGTTTTCAGGCAATACGCACGCTTTCAGGCATACCTGCTTTCGTCATTT
TGTTCAGCGCTCGTACCAGGGCCATAGCCTCCGCAACCTGACCATCGTAGTCACGCAGCGTCAGTGAACC
CCCGAACAGAGATCTGACGCTCAGTGGAACGAAAACTCACGTTAAGGGATTTTGGTCATGAGACAATAAC
CCTGATAAATGCTTCAATAATCGCAGACCAAAACGATCTCAAGAAGATCATCTTATTAATCAGATAAAAT
ATTTCTAGGCACCAATAACTGCCTTAAAAAAATTACGCCCCGCCCTGCCACTCATCGCAGTACTGTTGTA
ATTCATTAAGCATTCTGCCGACATGGAAGCCATCACAAACGGCATGATGAACCTGAATCGCCAGCGGCAT
CAGCACCTTGTCGCCTTGCGTATAATATTTGCCCATGGTGAAAACGGGGGCGAAGAAGTTGTCCATATTG
GCCACGTTTAAATCAAAACTGGTGAAACTCACCCAGGGATTGGCTGAAACGAAAAACATATTCTCAATAA
ACCCTTTTAGGGAAATAAGGCCAGGTTTTCACCGTAACACGCCACATCTTGGGAAATATTTGTGTAGAAA
CTGCCGGAAATCGTCGTGGTATTCACTCCAGAGCGATGAAAACGTTTCAGTTTGCTCATGGAAAACGGTG
TAACAAGGGTGAACACTATCCCATATCACCAGCTCACCGTCTTTCATTGCCATACGAAATTCCGGATGAG
CATTCATCAGGCGGGCAAGAATGTGAATAAAGGCCGGATAAAACTTGTGCTTATTTTTCC
