>Addgene plasmid #80858 | pJPC12-ΔM13-PRM-B0034-geneVI | addgene partial sequence | sequence record 156719 | L4440 5'-AGCGAGTCAGTGAGCGAG-3'
AACCGCCTCTCCCCGCGCGTTGGCCGATTCATTAATGCAGCTGGCACGACAGGTTTCCCGACTGGAAAGC
GGGCAGTGAGCGCAACGCAATTAATGTGAGTTAGCTCACTCATTAGGCACCCCAGGCTTTACACTTTATG
CTTCCGGCTCGTATGTTGTGTGGAATTGTGAGCGGATAACAATTTCACACAGGAAACAGCTATGACCATG
ATTACGCCAAGCGCGCAATTAACCCTCACTAAAGGGAACAAAAGCTGGAGCTGCGAAAAAACCCCGCCGA
AGCGGGGTTTTTTGCG
[66 nt withheld, positions 297-362]
T
[56 nt withheld, positions 364-419]
ACCCTGAACAAAGTCAGAGGGTAATTGA
[104 nt withheld, positions 448-551]
A
[83 nt withheld, positions 553-635]
CTAGTATTTCTCCTCTTTACAAGATACATTGTAAATCTATACAAGAAAGTTTGTAATATCTAACACCGTG
CGTGTTGACTATTTTACCTCTGGCGGTGATAATGGTTGCGAATTCGATATCAAGCTTATCGATACCGTCG
ACCTCGAGGGGGGGCCCGGTACCCAATTCGCCCTATAGTGAGTCGTATTACGCGCGCTCACTGGCCGTCG
TTTTACAACGTCGTGACTGGGAAAACCCTGGCGTTACCCAACTTAATCGCCTTGCAGCACATCCCCCTTT
CGCCAGCTGGCGTAATAGCGAAGAGGCCCGCACCGATCGCCCTTCCCAACAGTTGCGCAGCCTGAAGGTG
GCACTTTTCGGGGAAATGTGCGCGGAACCCCTATTTGTTTATTTTTCTAA
