>Addgene plasmid #80858 | pJPC12-ΔM13-PRM-B0034-geneVI | addgene partial sequence | sequence record 156720 | M13pUC-Fwd 5'-CCCAGTCACGACGTTGTAAAACG-3'
GGCGAATTGGGTACCGGGCCCCCCCTCGAGGTCGACGGTATCGATAAGCTTGATATCGAATTCGCAACCA
TTATCACCGCCAGAGGTAAAATAGTCAACACGCACGGTGTTAGATATTACAAACTTTCTTGTATAGATTT
ACAATGTATCTTGTAAAGAGGAGAAATACTAG
[83 nt withheld, positions 173-255]
T
[104 nt withheld, positions 257-360]
TCAATTACCCTCTGACTTTGTTCAGGGT
[56 nt withheld, positions 389-444]
A
[66 nt withheld, positions 446-511]
CGCAAAAAACCCCGCTTCGGCGGGGTTTTTTCGCAGCTCCAGCTTTTGTTCCCTTTAGTGAGGGTTAATT
GCGCGCTTGGCGTAATCATGGTCATAGCTGTTTCCTGTGTGAAATTGTTATCCGCTCACAATTCCACACA
ACATACGAGCCGGAAGCATAAAGTGTAAAGCCTGGGGTGCCTAATGAGTGAGCTAACTCACATTAATTGC
GTTGCGCTCACTGCCCGCTTTCCAGTCGGGAAACCTGTCGTGCCAGCTGCATTAATGAATCGGCCAACGC
GCGGGGAGAGGCGGTTTGCGTATTGGGCGCTCTTCCGCTTCCTCGCTCACTGACTCGCTGCGCTCGGTCG
TTCGGCTGCGGCGAGCGGTATCAGCTCACTCAAAGGCGGTAATACGGTTATCCA
